>Addgene plasmid #103885 | MPDZ_PDZ_1 | addgene full sequence | sequence record 199736 | Addgene NGS Result
TTGACAATTAATCATCGGCTCGTATAATGTGTGGAATTGTGAGCGGATAACAATTTCACACAGGAAACAG
TATTCATGTCCCCTATACTAGGTTATTGGAAAATTAAGGGCCTTGTGCAACCCACTCGACTTCTTTTGGA
ATATCTTGAAGAAAAATATGAAGAGCATTTGTATGAGCGCGATGAAGGTGATAAATGGCGAAACAAAAAG
TTTGAATTGGGTTTGGAGTTTCCCAATCTTCCTTATTATATTGATGGTGATGTTAAATTAACACAGTCTA
TGGCCATCATACGTTATATAGCTGACAAGCACAACATGTTGGGTGGTTGTCCAAAAGAGCGTGCAGAGAT
TTCAATGCTTGAAGGAGCGGTTTTGGATATTAGATACGGTGTTTCGAGAATTGCATATAGTAAAGACTTT
GAAACTCTCAAAGTTGATTTTCTTAGCAAGCTACCTGAAATGCTGAAAATGTTCGAAGATCGTTTATGTC
ATAAAACATATTTAAATGGTGATCATGTAACCCATCCTGACTTCATGTTGTATGACGCTCTTGATGTTGT
TTTATACATGGACCCAATGTGCCTGGATGCGTTCCCAAAATTAGTTTGTTTTAAAAAACGTATTGAAGCT
ATCCCACAAATTGATAAGTACTTGAAATCCAGCAAGTATATAGCATGGCCTTTGCAGGGCTGGCAAGCCA
CGTTTGGTGGTGGCGACCATCCTCCAAAATCGGATCTGGAAGTTCTGTTCCAGGGGCCCCTGGGATCCAT
CAAAAATATGGCCCAGGGTCGCCATGTAGAAGTTTTTGAGCTCCTCAAACCTCCATCTGGAGGCCTTGGG
TTTAGTGTTGTGGGACTAAGAAGTGAAAACAGAGGAGAGCTGGGAATATTTGTTCAAGAGATACAAGAGG
GCAGTGTGGCCCATAGAGATGGAAGATTGAAAGAAACTGATCAAATTCTTGCTATCAATGGACAGGCTCT
TGATCAGACAATTACACATCAGCAGGCTATCAGCATCCTGCAGAAAGCCAAAGATACTGTCCAGCTAGTT
ATTGCCAGAGGCTCATTGCCTCAGCTTGTCAGCCCCATAGTTTGAGTCGACTCGAGCGGCCGCATCGTGA
CTGACTGACGATCTGCCTCGCGCGTTTCGGTGATGACGGTGAAAACCTCTGACACATGCAGCTCCCGGAG
ACGGTCACAGCTTGTCTGTAAGCGGATGCCGGGAGCAGACAAGCCCGTCAGGGCGCGTCAGCGGGTGTTG
GCGGGTGTCGGGGCGCAGCCATGACCCAGTCACGTAGCGATAGCGGAGTGTATAATTCTTGAAGACGAAA
GGGCCTCGTGATACGCCTATTTTTATAGGTTAATGTCATGATAATAATGGTTTCTTAGACGTCAGGTGGC
ACTTTTCGGGGAAATGTGCGCGGAACCCCTATTTGTTTATTTTTCTAAATACATTCAAATATGTATCCGC
TCATGAGACAATAACCCTGATAAATGCTTCAATAATATTGAAAAAGGAAGAGTATGAGTATTCAACATTT
CCGTGTCGCCCTTATTCCCTTTTTTGCGGCATTTTGCCTTCCTGTTTTTGCTCACCCAGAAACGCTGGTG
AAAGTAAAAGATGCTGAAGATCAGTTGGGTGCACGAGTGGGTTACATCGAACTGGATCTCAACAGCGGTA
AGATCCTTGAGAGTTTTCGCCCCGAAGAACGTTTTCCAATGATGAGCACTTTTAAAGTTCTGCTATGTGG
CGCGGTATTATCCCGTGTTGACGCCGGGCAAGAGCAACTCGGTCGCCGCATACACTATTCTCAGAATGAC
TTGGTTGAGTACTCACCAGTCACAGAAAAGCATCTTACGGATGGCATGACAGTAAGAGAATTATGCAGTG
CTGCCATAACCATGAGTGATAACACTGCGGCCAACTTACTTCTGACAACGATCGGAGGACCGAAGGAGCT
AACCGCTTTTTTGCACAACATGGGGGATCATGTAACTCGCCTTGATCGTTGGGAACCGGAGCTGAATGAA
GCCATACCAAACGACGAGCGTGACACCACGATGCCTGCAGCAATGGCAACAACGTTGCGCAAACTATTAA
CTGGCGAACTACTTACTCTAGCTTCCCGGCAACAATTAATAGACTGGATGGAGGCGGATAAAGTTGCAGG
ACCACTTCTGCGCTCGGCCCTTCCGGCTGGCTGGTTTATTGCTGATAAATCTGGAGCCGGTGAGCGTGGG
TCTCGCGGTATCATTGCAGCACTGGGGCCAGATGGTAAGCCCTCCCGTATCGTAGTTATCTACACGACGG
GGAGTCAGGCAACTATGGATGAACGAAATAGACAGATCGCTGAGATAGGTGCCTCACTGATTAAGCATTG
GTAACTGTCAGACCAAGTTTACTCATATATACTTTAGATTGATTTAAAACTTCATTTTTAATTTAAAAGG
ATCTAGGTGAAGATCCTTTTTGATAATCTCATGACCAAAATCCCTTAACGTGAGTTTTCGTTCCACTGAG
CGTCAGACCCCGTAGAAAAGATCAAAGGATCTTCTTGAGATCCTTTTTTTCTGCGCGTAATCTGCTGCTT
GCAAACAAAAAAACCACCGCTACCAGCGGTGGTTTGTTTGCCGGATCAAGAGCTACCAACTCTTTTTCCG
AAGGTAACTGGCTTCAGCAGAGCGCAGATACCAAATACTGTCCTTCTAGTGTAGCCGTAGTTAGGCCACC
ACTTCAAGAACTCTGTAGCACCGCCTACATACCTCGCTCTGCTAATCCTGTTACCAGTGGCTGCTGCCAG
TGGCGATAAGTCGTGTCTTACCGGGTTGGACTCAAGACGATAGTTACCGGATAAGGCGCAGCGGTCGGGC
TGAACGGGGGGTTCGTGCACACAGCCCAGCTTGGAGCGAACGACCTACACCGAACTGAGATACCTACAGC
GTGAGCTATGAGAAAGCGCCACGCTTCCCGAAGGGAGAAAGGCGGACAGGTATCCGGTAAGCGGCAGGGT
CGGAACAGGAGAGCGCACGAGGGAGCTTCCAGGGGGAAACGCCTGGTATCTTTATAGTCCTGTCGGGTTT
CGCCACCTCTGACTTGAGCGTCGATTTTTGTGATGCTCGTCAGGGGGGCGGAGCCTATGGAAAAACGCCA
GCAACGCGGCCTTTTTACGGTTCCTGGCCTTTTGCTGGCCTTTTGCTCACATGTTCTTTCCTGCGTTATC
CCCTGATTCTGTGGATAACCGTATTACCGCCTTTGAGTGAGCTGATACCGCTCGCCGCAGCCGAACGACC
GAGCGCAGCGAGTCAGTGAGCGAGGAAGCGGAAGAGCGCCTGATGCGGTATTTTCTCCTTACGCATCTGT
GCGGTATTTCACACCGCATAAATTCCGACACCATCGAATGGCGCAAAACCTTTCGCGGTATGGCATGATA
GCGCCCGGAAGAGAGTCAATTCAGGGTGGTGAATGTGAAACCAGTAACGTTATACGATGTCGCAGAGTAT
GCCGGTGTCTCTTATCAGACCGTTTCCCGCGTGGTGAACCAGGCCAGCCACGTTTCTGCGAAAACGCGGG
AAAAAGTGGAAGCGGCGATGGCGGAGCTGAATTACATTCCCAACCGCGTGGCACAACAACTGGCGGGCAA
ACAGTCGTTGCTGATTGGCGTTGCCACCTCCAGTCTGGCCCTGCACGCGCCGTCGCAAATTGTCGCGGCG
ATTAAATCTCGCGCCGATCAACTGGGTGCCAGCGTGGTGGTGTCGATGGTAGAACGAAGCGGCGTCGAAG
CCTGTAAAGCGGCGGTGCACAATCTTCTCGCGCAACGCGTCAGTGGGCTGATCATTAACTATCCGCTGGA
TGACCAGGATGCCATTGCTGTGGAAGCTGCCTGCACTAATGTTCCGGCGTTATTTCTTGATGTCTCTGAC
CAGACACCCATCAACAGTATTATTTTCTCCCATGAAGACGGTACGCGACTGGGCGTGGAGCATCTGGTCG
CATTGGGTCACCAGCAAATCGCGCTGTTAGCGGGCCCATTAAGTTCTGTCTCGGCGCGTCTGCGTCTGGC
TGGCTGGCATAAATATCTCACTCGCAATCAAATTCAGCCGATAGCGGAACGGGAAGGCGACTGGAGTGCC
ATGTCCGGTTTTCAACAAACCATGCAAATGCTGAATGAGGGCATCGTTCCCACTGCGATGCTGGTTGCCA
ACGATCAGATGGCGCTGGGCGCAATGCGCGCCATTACCGAGTCCGGGCTGCGCGTTGGTGCGGATATCTC
GGTAGTGGGATACGACGATACCGAAGACAGCTCATGTTATATCCCGCCGTTAACCACCATCAAACAGGAT
TTTCGCCTGCTGGGGCAAACCAGCGTGGACCGCTTGCTGCAACTCTCTCAGGGCCAGGCGGTGAAGGGCA
ATCAGCTGTTGCCCGTCTCACTGGTGAAAAGAAAAACCACGCTAGCGCCCAATACGCAAACCGCCTCTCC
CCGCGCGTTGGCCGATTCATTAATGCAGCTGGCACGACAGGTTTCCCGACTGGAAAGCGGGCAGTGAGCG
CAACGCAATTAATGTAAGTTAGCTCACTCATTAGGCACCCCAGGCTTTACACTTTATGCTTCCGGCTCGT
ATGTTGTGTGGAATTGTGAGCGGATAACAATTTCACACAGGAAACAGCTATGACCATGATTACGGATTCA
CTGGCCGTCGTTTTACAACGTCGTGACTGGGAAAACCCTGGCGTTACCCAACTTAATCGCCTTGCAGCAC
ATCCCCCTTTCGCCAGCTGGCGTAATAGCGAAGAGGCCCGCACCGATCGCCCTTCCCAACAGTTGCGCAG
CCTGAATGGCGAATGGCGCTTTGCCTGGTTTCCGGCACCAGAAGCGGTGCCGGAAAGCTGGCTGGAGTGC
GATCTTCCTGAGGCCGATACTGTCGTCGTCCCCTCAAACTGGCAGATGCACGGTTACGATGCGCCCATCT
ACACCAACGTGACCTATCCCATTACGGTCAATCCGCCGTTTGTTCCCACGGAGAATCCGACGGGTTGTTA
CTCGCTCACATTTAATGTTGATGAAAGCTGGCTACAGGAAGGCCAGACGCGAATTATTTTTGATGGCGTT
GGAATTAGCTTATCGACTGCACGGTGCACCAATGCTTCTGGCGTCAGGCAGCCATCGGAAGCTGTGGTAT
GGCTGTGCAGGTCGTAAATCACTGCATAATTCGTGTCGCTCAAGGCGCACTCCCGTTCTGGATAATGTTT
TTTGCGCCGACATCATAACGGTTCTGGCAAATATTCTGAAATGAGCTG
Features (pLannotate 1.2.2; 17 found; start..end, strand, type, name):
      1..29      +  promoter       tac promoter: strong E. coli promoter; hybrid between the trp and lac UV5 promoters
     37..53      +  protein_bind   lac operator: The lac repressor binds to the lac operator to inhibit transcription in E. coli. This inhibition can be relieved by adding lactose or isopropyl-β-D-thiogalactopyranoside (IPTG). lac repressor encoded by lacI
     76..729     +  CDS            GST26_SCHJA: Experimental evidence at protein level: Swiss-Prot protein existence level 1. GST isoenzymes appear to play a central role in the parasite detoxification system. Other functions are also suspected including a role in increasing the solubility of haematin in the parasite gut. From Schistosoma japonicum (Blood fluke).
    769..1092    +  CDS            MPDZ (fragment): MPDZ_HUMAN - Also known as MUPP1. Experimental evidence at protein level: Swiss-Prot protein existence level 1. Member of the NMDAR signaling complex that may play a role in control of AMPAR potentiation and synaptic plasticity in excitatory synapses (PubMed:11150294, PubMed:15312654). Promotes clustering of HT2RC at the cell surface (By similarity). From Homo sapiens (Human).
   1133..1172    +  CDS            rop (fragment): Rop protein, which maintains plasmids at low copy number; rop
   1274..1314    +  misc_feature   bom (fragment): basis of mobility region from pBR322
   1419..1523    +  promoter       AmpR promoter: bla
   1524..2384    +  CDS            AmpR: β-lactamase; bla; confers resistance to ampicillin, carbenicillin, and related antibiotics
   2555..3143    +  rep_origin     ori: high-copy-number ColE1/pMB1/pBR322/pUC origin of replication
   3329..3380    -  misc_feature   bom (fragment): basis of mobility region from pBR322
   3387..3464    +  promoter       lacI promoter: lacI
   3465..4547    +  CDS            lacI: lac repressor; lacI; The lac repressor binds to the lac operator to inhibit transcription in E. coli. This inhibition can be relieved by adding lactose or isopropyl-β-D-thiogalactopyranoside (IPTG).
   4560..4581    +  protein_bind   CAP binding site: CAP binding activates transcription in the presence of cAMP. E. coli catabolite activator protein
   4596..4626    +  promoter       lac promoter: promoter for the E. coli lac operon
   4634..4650    +  protein_bind   lac operator: The lac repressor binds to the lac operator to inhibit transcription in E. coli. This inhibition can be relieved by adding lactose or isopropyl-β-D-thiogalactopyranoside (IPTG). lac repressor encoded by lacI
   4670..4843    +  CDS            lacZα: LacZα fragment of β-galactosidase; lacZ fragment
   5107..5223    -  CDS            yciV (fragment): RNAAM_ECOLI - Also known as trpH From Escherichia coli (strain K12).
