[The description below was written by a language model from this plasmid's Addgene catalogue record and pLannotate feature annotations shown in this document.]
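Description:
MPDZ_PDZ_1 is a bacterial expression plasmid built on the pGEX-6P-1 backbone for producing the first PDZ domain of human MPDZ (multiple PDZ domain protein, also known as MUPP1) as a glutathione S-transferase fusion in E. coli. The sequenced plasmid is about 5.3 kb. It replicates from a ColE1/pMB1-type origin and is selected with ampicillin through the β-lactamase (AmpR) gene and its own promoter. Short fragments annotated as rop and bom are remnants of the pBR322-derived backbone, as are the lac promoter/lacZα segment and a small yciV fragment, none of which contributes to the payload.

The expression cassette consists of the hybrid trp/lac tac promoter followed by a lac operator, then the Schistosoma japonicum GST coding sequence, with a roughly 320 bp MPDZ fragment placed a short distance downstream so that GST sits at the N terminus of the PDZ domain. The plasmid also carries lacI under its own promoter, so the lac repressor it supplies keeps the tac promoter off until induction with IPTG or lactose. The GST moiety allows affinity capture of the fusion on glutathione resin. The short linker between GST and the insert is not annotated in the feature table, and the restriction sites used for cloning are not recorded.

The stated purpose is expression and purification of the MPDZ PDZ1 domain. It was deposited in connection with a study mapping binding specificity across the PDZ domain family, for which purified individual domains of this kind are the natural reagent for peptide-binding analyses.
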