Addgene plasmid #103885: MPDZ_PDZ_1
Purpose: Protein expression and purification of Multiple PDZ protein PDZ1 domain
Depositing lab: Sachdev Sidhu. Depositing organization: University of Toronto. Publication: A specificity map for the PDZ domain family. Tonikian R, Zhang Y, Sazinsky SL, Currell B, Yeh JH, Reva B, Held HA, Appleton BA, Evangelista M, Wu Y, Xin X, Chan AC, Seshagiri S, Lasky LA, Sander C, Boone C, Bader GD, Sidhu SS. PLoS Biol. 2008 Sep 30;6(9):e239. doi: 10.1371/journal.pbio.0060239. PubMed 18828675.
Backbone
  Vector backbone: pGEX-6P-1
  Backbone size w/o insert (bp): 4984
  Vector type: Bacterial Expression
Growth in bacteria
  Bacterial resistance: Ampicillin, 100 μg/mL
  Growth temperature: 37°C
  Growth strain: DH5alpha
  Copy number: Unknown
Gene/Insert
  Gene/Insert name: MPDZ (alt name: Multiple PDZ protein PDZ1)
  Species: H. sapiens (human)
  Entrez Gene: MPDZ (a.k.a. HYC2, MUPP1)
  Promoter: tac
  Tag / fusion protein: GST (N terminal on backbone)
  Cloning method: Restriction Enzyme; 5′ cloning site unknown (unknown if destroyed); 3′ cloning site unknown (unknown if destroyed)
  Sequencing primers: 5′ pGEX Fwd
Terms and licenses: Academic/Nonprofit Terms; Industry Terms: Not Available to Industry
How to cite: MPDZ_PDZ_1 was a gift from Sachdev Sidhu (Addgene plasmid # 103885 ; http://n2t.net/addgene:103885 ; RRID:Addgene_103885)
